Addgene plasmid #137804: ER-mNeonGreen
Purpose: Visualization of the Endoplasmic Reticulum
Depositing lab: Dorus Gadella. Publication: Robust and Bright Genetically Encoded Fluorescent Markers for Highlighting Structures and Compartments in Mammalian Cells. Chertkova AO, Mastop M, Postma M, van Bommel N, van der Niet S, Batenburg KL, Joosen L, Gadella TWJ, Okada Y, Goedhart J. bioRxiv (2020) 160374; doi: https://doi.org/10.1101/160374.
Backbone
  Vector backbone: pEGFP-N1
  Vector type: Mammalian Expression
Growth in bacteria
  Bacterial resistance: Kanamycin, 50 μg/mL
  Growth temperature: 37°C
  Growth strain: DH5alpha
  Copy number: High Copy
Gene/Insert
  Gene/Insert name: KDEL
  Species: H. sapiens (human)
  Promoter: CMV
  Cloning method: Restriction Enzyme; 5′ cloning site Unknown (unknown if destroyed)
Terms and licenses: Academic/Nonprofit Terms; Industry Terms: Not Available to Industry
How to cite: ER-mNeonGreen was a gift from Dorus Gadella (Addgene plasmid # 137804 ; http://n2t.net/addgene:137804 ; RRID:Addgene_137804)
