[The description below was written by a language model from this plasmid's Addgene catalogue record and pLannotate feature annotations shown in this document.]
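Description:
ER-mNeonGreen is a mammalian expression plasmid built on the pEGFP-N1 backbone, designed to label the endoplasmic reticulum with a bright green/yellow fluorescent protein. It is about 4.8 kb and is propagated in E. coli at high copy from a ColE1/pUC-type origin, with kanamycin selection. Resistance comes from a Tn5 NeoR/KanR (aminoglycoside phosphotransferase) cassette placed behind tandem bacterial (bla) and SV40 early promoters and terminated by the HSV TK polyadenylation signal. The same gene can therefore also confer G418 resistance in mammalian cells. An f1 origin is also present, as is usual for this backbone. Short annotated fragments of SV40 large T antigen, ble and the bGH poly(A) signal are most likely incidental sequence matches in the backbone rather than functional parts.

The expression unit is driven by the CMV immediate early enhancer and promoter, which span the numbering origin of the circular sequence, and ends with the SV40 poly(A) signal. Downstream of a remnant of the multiple cloning site, the feature table shows an N-terminal signal sequence annotated as that of chicken lysozyme, followed by the mNeonGreen coding sequence. The catalogue names the insert as KDEL, listed as human. KDEL is the canonical C-terminal ER retention/retrieval motif, but it is not annotated separately in the feature table, so its exact position is not documented there. Together, a signal peptide would direct the nascent protein into the ER lumen and a KDEL motif would keep it from being secreted, giving lumenal fluorescence. The stated purpose is visualization of the endoplasmic reticulum, and the plasmid belongs to a set of fluorescent markers for highlighting structures and compartments in mammalian cells by microscopy.
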