Features (pLannotate 1.2.2; 15 found; start..end, strand, type, name):
      1..204     +  promoter       CMV promoter: human cytomegalovirus (CMV) immediate early promoter
    227..270     +  misc_feature   MCS (fragment): multiple cloning site
    277..330     +  sig_peptide    lysozyme signal sequence: signal sequence of chicken lysozyme
    385..1092    +  CDS            mNeonGreen: mNeonGreen is a basic (constitutively fluorescent) green/yellow fluorescent protein published in 2013, derived from Branchiostoma lanceolatum. It is reported to be a very rapidly-maturing monomer with moderate acid sensitivity.
   1120..1203    +  CDS            large T antigen (fragment): large T antigen from SV40 (simian virus 40)
   1226..1347    +  polyA_signal   SV40 poly(A) signal: SV40 polyadenylation signal
   1381..1809    -  rep_origin     f1 ori (sequence partly withheld): f1 bacteriophage origin of replication; arrow indicates direction of (+) strand synthesis
   1836..1940    +  promoter       AmpR promoter: bla
   1942..2299    +  promoter       SV40 promoter: SV40 enhancer and early promoter
   2334..3128    +  CDS            NeoR/KanR: aminoglycoside phosphotransferase from Tn5; aph(3')-II (or nptII); confers resistance to neomycin, kanamycin, and G418 (Geneticin®)
   3149..3301    +  CDS            ble (fragment): BLE_KLEPN - Experimental evidence at protein level: Swiss-Prot protein existence level 1. Binding protein with a strong affinity to the bleomycin family of antibiotics. Binds to CL990; an antimitotic-antibiotic compound. From Klebsiella pneumoniae.
   3360..3407    +  polyA_signal   HSV TK poly(A) signal: herpes simplex virus thymidine kinase polyadenylation signal (Cole and Stacy, 1985)
   3498..3514    -  polyA_signal   bGH poly(A) signal (fragment): bovine growth hormone polyadenylation signal
   3736..4324    +  rep_origin     ori: high-copy-number ColE1/pMB1/pBR322/pUC origin of replication
   4499..4802    +  enhancer       CMV enhancer: human cytomegalovirus immediate early enhancer
>Addgene plasmid #137804 | ER-mNeonGreen | addgene full sequence | sequence record 273170 | Addgene NGS Result
GTGATGCGGTTTTGGCAGTACATCAATGGGCGTGGATAGCGGTTTGACTCACGGGGATTTCCAAGTCTCC
ACCCCATTGACGTCAATGGGAGTTTGTTTTGGCACCAAAATCAACGGGACTTTCCAAAATGTCGTAACAA
CTCCGCCCCATTGACGCAAATGGGCGGTAGGCGTGTACGGTGGGAGGTCTATATAAGCAGAGCTGGTTTA
GTGAACCGTCAGATCCGCTAGCGCTACCGGACTCAGATCTCGAGCTCAAGCTTCGAATTCGCCACCATGA
GGTCTTTGCTAATCTTGGTGCTTTGCTTCCTGCCCCTGGCTGCTCTGGGGAAAGTCTTTGGACGATGTGA
GCTGGCAGCGGCTATGAAGCCACCGGTCGCCACCATGGTGAGCAAGGGCGAGGAGGATAACATGGCCTCT
CTCCCAGCGACACATGAGTTACACATCTTTGGCTCCATCAACGGTGTGGACTTTGACATGGTGGGTCAGG
GCACCGGCAATCCAAATGATGGTTATGAGGAGTTAAACCTGAAGTCCACCAAGGGTGACCTCCAGTTCTC
CCCCTGGATTCTGGTCCCTCATATCGGGTATGGCTTCCATCAGTACCTGCCCTACCCTGACGGGATGTCG
CCTTTCCAGGCCGCCATGGTAGATGGCTCCGGCTACCAAGTCCATCGCACAATGCAGTTTGAAGATGGTG
CCTCCCTTACTGTTAACTACCGCTACACCTACGAGGGAAGCCACATCAAAGGAGAGGCCCAGGTGAAGGG
GACTGGTTTCCCTGCTGACGGTCCTGTGATGACCAACTCGCTGACCGCTGCGGACTGGTGCAGGTCGAAG
AAGACTTACCCCAACGACAAAACCATCATCAGTACCTTTAAGTGGAGTTACACCACTGGAAATGGCAAGC
GCTACCGGAGCACTGCGCGGACCACCTACACCTTTGCCAAGCCAATGGCGGCTAACTATCTGAAGAACCA
GCCGATGTACGTGTTCCGTAAGACGGAGCTCAAGCACTCCAAGACCGAGCTCAACTTCAAGGAGTGGCAA
AAGGCCTTTACCGATGTGATGGGCATGGACGAGCTGTACAAGGATGAATTGTAAGCGGCCGCGACTCTAG
ATCATAATCAGCCATACCACATTTGTAGAGGTTTTACTTGCTTTAAAAAACCTCCCACACCTCCCCCTGA
ACCTGAAACATAAAATGAATGCAATTGTTGTTGTTAACTTGTTTATTGCAGCTTATAATGGTTACAAATA
AAGCAATAGCATCACAAATTTCACAAATAAAGCATTTTTTTCACTGCATTCTAGTTGTGGTTTGTCCAAA
CTCATCAATGTATCTTAAGGCGTAAATTGTAAGCGTTAATATTTTGTTAAAATTCGCGTTAAATTTTTGT
TAAATCAGCTCATTTTTTAACCAATAGGCCGAAATCGGCAAAATCCCTTATAAATCAAAAGAATAGACCG
AGATAGGGT
[37 nt withheld, positions 1480-1516]
AAAGAACGTGGACTCCAACGTCAAAGG
[49 nt withheld, positions 1544-1592]
T
[91 nt withheld, positions 1594-1684]
G
[124 nt withheld, positions 1686-1809]
CAGGTGGCACTTTTCGGGGAAATGTGCGCGGAACCCCTATTTGTTTATTTTTCTAAATACATTCAAATAT
GTATCCGCTCATGAGACAATAACCCTGATAAATGCTTCAATAATATTGAAAAAGGAAGAGTCCTGAGGCG
GAAAGAACCAGCTGTGGAATGTGTGTCAGTTAGGGTGTGGAAAGTCCCCAGGCTCCCCAGCAGGCAGAAG
TATGCAAAGCATGCATCTCAATTAGTCAGCAACCAGGTGTGGAAAGTCCCCAGGCTCCCCAGCAGGCAGA
AGTATGCAAAGCATGCATCTCAATTAGTCAGCAACCATAGTCCCGCCCCTAACTCCGCCCATCCCGCCCC
TAACTCCGCCCAGTTCCGCCCATTCTCCGCCCCATGGCTGACTAATTTTTTTTATTTATGCAGAGGCCGA
GGCCGCCTCGGCCTCTGAGCTATTCCAGAAGTAGTGAGGAGGCTTTTTTGGAGGCCTAGGCTTTTGCAAA
GATCGATCAAGAGACAGGATGAGGATCGTTTCGCATGATTGAACAAGATGGATTGCACGCAGGTTCTCCG
GCCGCTTGGGTGGAGAGGCTATTCGGCTATGACTGGGCACAACAGACAATCGGCTGCTCTGATGCCGCCG
TGTTCCGGCTGTCAGCGCAGGGGCGCCCGGTTCTTTTTGTCAAGACCGACCTGTCCGGTGCCCTGAATGA
ACTGCAAGACGAGGCAGCGCGGCTATCGTGGCTGGCCACGACGGGCGTTCCTTGCGCAGCTGTGCTCGAC
GTTGTCACTGAAGCGGGAAGGGACTGGCTGCTATTGGGCGAAGTGCCGGGGCAGGATCTCCTGTCATCTC
ACCTTGCTCCTGCCGAGAAAGTATCCATCATGGCTGATGCAATGCGGCGGCTGCATACGCTTGATCCGGC
TACCTGCCCATTCGACCACCAAGCGAAACATCGCATCGAGCGAGCACGTACTCGGATGGAAGCCGGTCTT
GTCGATCAGGATGATCTGGACGAAGAGCATCAGGGGCTCGCGCCAGCCGAACTGTTCGCCAGGCTCAAGG
CGAGCATGCCCGACGGCGAGGATCTCGTCGTGACCCATGGCGATGCCTGCTTGCCGAATATCATGGTGGA
AAATGGCCGCTTTTCTGGATTCATCGACTGTGGCCGGCTGGGTGTGGCGGACCGCTATCAGGACATAGCG
TTGGCTACCCGTGATATTGCTGAAGAGCTTGGCGGCGAATGGGCTGACCGCTTCCTCGTGCTTTACGGTA
TCGCCGCTCCCGATTCGCAGCGCATCGCCTTCTATCGCCTTCTTGACGAGTTCTTCTGAGCGGGACTCTG
GGGTTCGAAATGACCGACCAAGCGACGCCCAACCTGCCATCACGAGATTTCGATTCCACCGCCGCCTTCT
ATGAAAGGTTGGGCTTCGGAATCGTTTTCCGGGACGCCGGCTGGATGATCCTCCAGCGCGGGGATCTCAT
GCTGGAGTTCTTCGCCCACCCTAGGGGGAGGCTAACTGAAACACGGAAGGAGACAATACCGGAAGGAACC
CGCGCTATGACGGCAATAAAAAGACAGAATAAAACGCACGGTGTTGGGTCGTTTGTTCATAAACGCGGGG
TTCGGTCCCAGGGCTGGCACTCTGTCGATACCCCACCGAGACCCCATTGGGGCCAATACGCCCGCGTTTC
TTCCTTTTCCCCACCCCACCCCCCAAGTTCGGGTGAAGGCCCAGGGCTCGCAGCCAACGTCGGGGCGGCA
GGCCCTGCCATAGCCTCAGGTTACTCATATATACTTTAGATTGATTTAAAACTTCATTTTTAATTTAAAA
GGATCTAGGTGAAGATCCTTTTTGATAATCTCATGACCAAAATCCCTTAACGTGAGTTTTCGTTCCACTG
AGCGTCAGACCCCGTAGAAAAGATCAAAGGATCTTCTTGAGATCCTTTTTTTCTGCGCGTAATCTGCTGC
TTGCAAACAAAAAAACCACCGCTACCAGCGGTGGTTTGTTTGCCGGATCAAGAGCTACCAACTCTTTTTC
CGAAGGTAACTGGCTTCAGCAGAGCGCAGATACCAAATACTGTTCTTCTAGTGTAGCCGTAGTTAGGCCA
CCACTTCAAGAACTCTGTAGCACCGCCTACATACCTCGCTCTGCTAATCCTGTTACCAGTGGCTGCTGCC
AGTGGCGATAAGTCGTGTCTTACCGGGTTGGACTCAAGACGATAGTTACCGGATAAGGCGCAGCGGTCGG
GCTGAACGGGGGGTTCGTGCACACAGCCCAGCTTGGAGCGAACGACCTACACCGAACTGAGATACCTACA
GCGTGAGCTATGAGAAAGCGCCACGCTTCCCGAAGGGAGAAAGGCGGACAGGTATCCGGTAAGCGGCAGG
GTCGGAACAGGAGAGCGCACGAGGGAGCTTCCAGGGGGAAACGCCTGGTATCTTTATAGTCCTGTCGGGT
TTCGCCACCTCTGACTTGAGCGTCGATTTTTGTGATGCTCGTCAGGGGGGCGGAGCCTATGGAAAAACGC
CAGCAACGCGGCCTTTTTACGGTTCCTGGCCTTTTGCTGGCCTTTTGCTCACATGTTCTTTCCTGCGTTA
TCCCCTGATTCTGTGGATAACCGTATTACCGCCATGCATTAGTTATTAATAGTAATCAATTACGGGGTCA
TTAGTTCATAGCCCATATATGGAGTTCCGCGTTACATAACTTACGGTAAATGGCCCGCCTGGCTGACCGC
CCAACGACCCCCGCCCATTGACGTCAATAATGACGTATGTTCCCATAGTAACGCCAATAGGGACTTTCCA
TTGACGTCAATGGGTGGAGTATTTACGGTAAACTGCCCACTTGGCAGTACATCAAGTGTATCATATGCCA
AGTACGCCCCCTATTGACGTCAATGACGGTAAATGGCCCGCCTGGCATTATGCCCAGTACATGACCTTAT
GGGACTTTCCTACTTGGCAGTACATCTACGTATTAGTCATCGCTATTACCATG
